Addgene plasmid #145900: pAc5.1C-Fluc-CG11206_A
Purpose: Insect Expression of CG11206-3UTR
Depositing lab: Elisa Izaurralde. Depositing organization: Max Planck Institute for Developmental Biology. Publication: GW182 interaction with Argonaute is essential for miRNA-mediated translational repression and mRNA decay. Eulalio A, Huntzinger E, Izaurralde E. Nat Struct Mol Biol. 2008 Apr . 15(4):346-53. 10.1038/nsmb.1405 PubMed 18345015.
Backbone
  Vector backbone: Unknown
  Vector type: Insect Expression
Growth in bacteria
  Bacterial resistance: Ampicillin, 100 μg/mL
  Growth temperature: 37°C
  Growth strain: DH5alpha
  Copy number: Low Copy
Gene/Insert
  Gene/Insert name: CG11206-3UTR
  Species: D. melanogaster (fly)
  Entrez Gene: CG11206 (a.k.a. Dmel\CG11206, Liprin CG11206, Liprin-gamma)
  Cloning method: Unknown
Terms and licenses: Academic/Nonprofit Terms; Industry Terms: Not Available to Industry
Depositor comments: Plasmids from this collection were made available to the research community and donated after the lab closed. Please note that the sequence provided by the depositing laboratory may be theoretical/predicted or based on Sanger sequencing results. There may be discrepancies between sequencing results obtained by Addgene and the depositor sequence. If an Addgene verified sequence is not available, please contact before placing your order to request that our lab fully sequence the plasmid.
How to cite: pAc5.1C-Fluc-CG11206_A was a gift from Elisa Izaurralde (Addgene plasmid # 145900 ; http://n2t.net/addgene:145900 ; RRID:Addgene_145900)
