[The description below was written by a language model from this plasmid's Addgene catalogue record and pLannotate feature annotations shown in this document.]
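Description:
pAc5.1C-Fluc-CG11206_A is a 7,505-nt insect expression plasmid that serves as a firefly luciferase reporter carrying the 3′ UTR of the Drosophila melanogaster gene CG11206 (also known as Liprin-gamma). The catalogue lists the backbone as unknown, although the name and the annotated parts point to a pAc5.1-type vector. It is propagated in E. coli through a ColE1/pUC-family origin of replication and selected with ampicillin via the β-lactamase gene and its own bla promoter. The feature annotation calls this origin high-copy, whereas the catalogue entry records the plasmid as low copy. The record does not resolve this discrepancy. A partial tetracycline efflux protein sequence is also annotated, but as a fragment it is most likely a non-functional backbone remnant.

The expression unit is driven by the Drosophila actin 5C promoter, a strong constitutive promoter active in cultured fly cells, which sits directly upstream of the firefly luciferase coding sequence. The feature table does not annotate the CG11206 3′ UTR itself. There is an unannotated stretch of roughly 900 nt between the end of the luciferase ORF and the tetracycline fragment, which is the expected position for the UTR insert and any polyadenylation signal, but this placement is an inference. The meaning of the "_A" suffix is not stated.

Placing a candidate regulatory 3′ UTR behind luciferase lets luminescence and reporter mRNA levels report on post-transcriptional control acting through that UTR. The associated publication concerns miRNA-mediated translational repression and mRNA decay involving GW182 and Argonaute, consistent with use as a miRNA target reporter in insect cells. The deposited sequence may be theoretical or based on Sanger reads.
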