Features (pLannotate 1.2.2; 6 found; start..end, strand, type, name):
     56..2568    +  promoter       Ac5 promoter: Drosophila melanogaster actin 5C promoter
   2594..4243    +  CDS            luciferase: firefly luciferase; luc
   5174..5644    +  CDS            TcR (fragment): tetracycline efflux protein; tet; confers resistance to tetracycline
   5688..6276    -  rep_origin     ori: high-copy-number ColE1/pMB1/pBR322/pUC origin of replication
   6447..7307    -  CDS            AmpR: β-lactamase; bla; confers resistance to ampicillin, carbenicillin, and related antibiotics
   7308..7412    -  promoter       AmpR promoter: bla
>Addgene plasmid #145900 | pAc5.1C-Fluc-CG11206_A | depositor full sequence | sequence record 288345 | Full Sequence
CTTCAAGGAATTAATTCTATATTCTAAAAACACAAATGATACTTCTAAAAAAAATCATGAATGGCATCAA
CTCTGAATCAAATCTTTGCAGATGCACCTACTTCTCATTTCCACTGTCACATCATTTTTCCAGATCTCGC
TGCCTGTTATGTGGCCCACAAACCAAGACACGTTTTATGGCCATTAAAGCTGGCTGATCGTCGCCAAACA
CCAAATACATATCAATATGTACATTCGAGAAAGAAGCGATCAAAGAAGCGTCTTCGGGCGAGTAGGAGAA
TGCGGAGGAGAAGGAGAACGAGCTGATCTAGTATCTCTCCACAATCCAATGCCAACTGACCAACTGGCCA
TATTCGGAGCAATTTGAAGCCAATTTCCATCGCCTGGCGATCGCTCCATTCTTGGCTATATGTTTTTCAC
CGTTCCCGGGGCCATTTTCAAAGACTCGTCGGTAAGATAAGATTGTGTCACTCGCTGTCTCTCTTCATTT
GTCGAAGAATGCTGAGGAATTTCGCGATGACGTCGGCGAGTATTTTGAAGAATGAGAATAATTTGTATTT
ATACGAAAATCAGTTAGTGGAATTTTCTACAAAAACATGTTATCTATAGATAATTTTGTTGCAAAATATG
TTGACTATGACAAAGATTGTATGTATATACCTTTAATGTATTCTCATTTTCTTATGTATTTATAATGGCA
ATGATGATACTGATGATATTTTAAGATGATGCCAGACCACAGGCTGATTTCTGCGTCTTTTGCCGAACGC
AGTGCATGTGCGGTTGTTGTTTTTTGGAATAGTTTCAATTTTCGGACTGTCCGCTTTGATTTCAGTTTCT
TGGCTTATTCAAAAAGCAAAGTAAAGCCAAAAAAGCGAGATGGCAATACCAAATGCGGCAAAACGGTAGT
GGAAGGAAAGGGGTGCGGGGCAGCGGAAGGAAGGGTGGGGCGGGGCGTGGCGGGGTCTGTGGCTGGGCGC
GACGTCACCGACGTTGGAGCCACTCCTTTGACCATGTGTGCGTGTGTGTATTATTCGTGTCTCGCCACTC
GCCGGTTGTTTTTTTCTTTTTATCTCGCTCTCTCTAGCGCCATCTCGTACGCATGCTCAACGCACCGCAT
GTTGCCGTGTCCTTTATGCGTCATTTTGGCTCGAAATAGGCAATTATTTAAACAAAGATTAGTCAACGAA
AACGCTAAAATAAATAAGTCTACAATATGGTTACTTATTGCCATGTGTGTGCAGCCAACGATAGCAACAA
AAGCAACAACACAGTGGCTTTCCCTCTTTCACTTTTTGTTTGCAAGCGCGTGCGAGCAAGACGGCACGAC
CGGCAAACGCAATTACGCTGACAAAGAGCAGACGAAGTTTTGGCCGAAAAACATCAAGGCGCCTGATACG
AATGCATTTGCAATAACAATTGCGATATTTAATATTGTTTATGAAGCTGTTTGACTTCAAAACACACAAA
AAAAAAAATAAAACAAATTATTTGAAAGAGAATTAGGAATCGGACAGCTTATCGTTACGGGCTAACAGCA
CACCGAGACGAAATAGCTTACCTGACGTCACAGCCTCTGGAAGAACTGCCGCCAAGCAGAGAGAGAGAGA
AAAAGAGGGAGAGCAGCTTAGACCGCATGTGCTTGTGTGTGAGGCGTCTCTCTCTTCGTCTCCTGTTTGC
GCAAACGCATAGACTGCACTGAGAAAATCGATTACCTATTTTTTATGAATGAATATTTGCACTATTACTA
TTCAAAACTATTAAGATAGCAATCACATTCAATAGCCAAATACTATACCACCTGAGCGATGCAACGAAAT
GATCAATTTGAGCAAAAATGCTGCATATTTAGGACGGCATCATTATAGAAATGCTTCTTGCTGTGTACTT
TTCTCTCGTCTGGCAGCTGTTTCGCCGTTATTGTTAAAACCGGCTTAAGTTAGGTGTGTTTTCTACGACT
AGTGATGCCCCTACTAGAAGATGTGTGTTGCACAAATGTCCCTGAATAACCAATTTGAAGTGCAGATAGC
AGTAAACGTAAGCTAATATGAATATTATTTAACTGTAATGTTTTAATATCGCTGGACATTACTAATAAAC
CCACTATAAACACATGTACATATGTATGTTTTGGCATACAATGAGTAGTTGGGGAAAAAATGTGTAAAAG
CACCGTGACCATCACAGCATAAAGATAACCAGCTGAAGTATCGAATATGAGTAACCCCCAAATTGAATCA
CATGCCGCAACTGATAGGACCCATGGAAGTACACTCTTCATGGCGATATACAAGACACACACAAGCACGA
ACACCCAGTTGCGGAGGAAATTCTCCGTAAATGAAAACCCAATCGGCGAACAATTCATACCCATATATGG
TAAAAGTTTTGAACGCGACTTGAGAGCGGAGAGCATTGCGGCTGATAAGGTTTTAGCGCTAAGCGGGCTT
TATAAAACGGGCTGCGGGACCAGTTTTCATATCACTACCGTTTGAGTTCTTGTGCTGTGTGGATACTCCT
CCCGACACAAAGCCGCTCCATCAGCCAGCAGTCGTCTAATCCAGAGACCCCGGATCGGGGTACCAACATG
GCCGAAGACGCCAAAAACATAAAGAAAGGCCCGGCACCATTCTATCCACTAGAGGATGGAACCGCTGGAG
AGCAACTGCATAAGGCTATGAAGAGATACGCCCTGGTTCCTGGAACAATTGCTTTTACAGATGCACATAT
CGAGGTGAACATCACGTACGCGGAATACTTCGAAATGTCCGTTCGGTTGGCAGAAGCTATGAAACGATAT
GGGCTGAATACAAATCACAGAATCGTCGTATGCAGTGAAAACTCTCTTCAATTCTTTATGCCGGTGTTGG
GCGCGTTATTTATCGGAGTTGCAGTTGCGCCCGCGAACGACATTTATAATGAACGTGAATTGCTCAACAG
TATGAACATTTCGCAGCCTACCGTAGTGTTTGTTTCCAAAAAGGGGTTGCAAAAAATTTTGAACGTGCAA
AAAAAATTACCAATAATCCAGAAAATTATTATCATGGATTCTAAAACGGATTACCAGGGATTTCAGTCGA
TGTACACGTTCGTCACATCTCATCTACCTCCCGGTTTTAATGAATACGATTTTGTACCAGAGTCCTTTGA
TCGTGACAAAACAATTGCACTGATAATGAACTCCTCTGGATCTACTGGGTTACCTAAGGGTGTGGCCCTT
CCGCATAGAACTGCCTGCGTCAGATTCTCGCATGCCAGAGATCCTATTTTTGGCAATCAAATCATTCCGG
ATACTGCGATTTTAAGTGTTGTTCCATTCCATCACGGTTTTGGAATGTTTACTACACTCGGATATTTGAT
ATGTGGATTTCGAGTCGTCTTAATGTATAGATTTGAAGAAGAGCTGTTTTTACGATCCCTTCAGGATTAC
AAAATTCAAAGTGCGTTGCTAGTACCAACCCTATTTTCATTCTTCGCCAAAAGCACTCTGATTGACAAAT
ACGATTTATCTAATTTACACGAAATTGCTTCTGGGGGCGCACCTCTTTCGAAAGAAGTCGGGGAAGCGGT
TGCAAAACGCTTCCATCTTCCAGGGATACGACAAGGATATGGGCTCACTGAGACTACATCAGCTATTCTG
ATTACACCCGAGGGGGATGATAAACCGGGCGCGGTCGGTAAAGTTGTTCCATTTTTTGAAGCGAAGGTTG
TGGATCTGGATACCGGGAAAACGCTGGGCGTTAATCAGAGAGGCGAATTATGTGTCAGAGGACCTATGAT
TATGTCCGGTTATGTAAACAATCCGGAAGCGACCAACGCCTTGATTGACAAGGATGGATGGCTACATTCT
GGAGACATAGCTTACTGGGACGAAGACGAACACTTCTTCATAGTTGACCGCTTGAAGTCTTTAATTAAAT
ACAAAGGGTATCAGGTGGCCCCCGCTGAATTGGAATCGATATTGTTACAACACCCCAACATCTTCGACGC
GGGCGTGGCAGGTCTTCCCGACGATGACGCCGGTGAACTTCCCGCCGCCGTTGTTGTTTTGGAGCACGGA
AAGACGATGACGGAAAAAGAGATCGTGGATTACGTCGCCAGTCAAGTAACAACCGCGAAAAAGTTGCGCG
GAGGAGTTGTGTTTGTGGACGAAGTACCGAAAGGTCTTACCGGAAAACTCGACGCAAGAAAAATCAGAGA
GATCCTCATAAAGGCCAAGAAGGGCGGAAAGTCCAAATTGTAAGAATTCGAGTGAAAAGCTAGCTAGATA
GGATTACAACTACCACTACCAAAGATACTCAGCTGTACTCCCGCATGAAAATCCCTTTCACCCCCCCATA
ACCCATTTACCCTTTCAGCTGCATTTGAGCTTAGAATCTACAAGCAAACTCAATTATATTCAAGTCAGTG
TCAGACCCACCTACAAGATACAAGCATTCAGCAGCTACAGATACATATGCGTCAAGTAATACAAGATAAG
CGAGTAATCATTTGATCAAATCAGATAGAAATTCGAACTATATGCTAAACATAAATAACGACATAATTAT
ATTGTGTAGACTAAGCCCCAATCGCAGGCAAGAGAAGTAAGGATCGAATCAACTCGAATCAATTCAAATC
GAATCAAAAACTCCACCCCAACTCCAACAAACTGCATTAGTCTAATCAATCACATATATGTAATTCTAAT
TGTAATTGTAACTGTAAAGATAGCTCTAAACCGATTTAAAAGTGAGAGGCAGATTGCGTGACGGTAATAT
ACTCACTGAATTACAAGCCGATTTGGGCACTGGAGATGCGATTGCAATTTAGATAAATTGAAATTATTTT
GTAACCGAAACTATCGTAGCTAAGCAAATGGAAACGGAAACTATTGAATTAAATTTGATAAGCCGCAAGA
TGCGGCACTTTGTAAATTATGATAAGCCCTAAGCAACGTTCAATATCGCATGGTAATGGTAAAATCCGAA
ACAGAATCAAATATATGGTAAATACAAACGCACTCCCCAAAAAAAACCCTCGCACAACCAAAGAAAGTCA
GTCAGCCTGCTTTATCCGCCAATCAATCAGTATCGAAGAATCCCCGAGAGCGTCAGGGTATCATTAAGCT
GACCAATTTAACTGTAGACCTATGTCGAAGAAAACTATCGAATAAACCCATGATCAAAACTCTGTCGACC
GATGCCCTTGAGAGCCTTCAACCCAGTCAGCTCCTTCCGGTGGGCGCGGGGCATGACTATCGTCGCCGCA
CTTATGACTGTCTTCTTTATCATGCAACTCGTAGGACAGGTGCCGGCAGCGCTCTGGGTCATTTTCGGCG
AGGACCGCTTTCGCTGGAGCGCGACGATGATCGGCCTGTCGCTTGCGGTATTCGGAATCTTGCACGCCCT
CGCTCAAGCCTTCGTCACTGGTCCCGCCACCAAACGTTTCGGCGAGAAGCAGGCCATTATCGCCGGCATG
GCGGCCGACGCGCTGGGCTACGTCTTGCTGGCGTTCGCGACGCGAGGCTGGATGGCCTTCCCCATTATGA
TTCTTCTCGCTTCCGGCGGCATCGGGATGCCCGCGTTGCAGGCCATGCTGTCCAGGCAGGTAGATGACGA
CCATCAGGGACAGCTTCAAGGATCGCTCGCGGCTCTTACCAGCCAGCAAAAGGCCAGGAACCGTAAAAAG
GCCGCGTTGCTGGCGTTTTTCCATAGGCTCCGCCCCCCTGACGAGCATCACAAAAATCGACGCTCAAGTC
AGAGGTGGCGAAACCCGACAGGACTATAAAGATACCAGGCGTTTCCCCCTGGAAGCTCCCTCGTGCGCTC
TCCTGTTCCGACCCTGCCGCTTACCGGATACCTGTCCGCCTTTCTCCCTTCGGGAAGCGTGGCGCTTTCT
CAATGCTCACGCTGTAGGTATCTCAGTTCGGTGTAGGTCGTTCGCTCCAAGCTGGGCTGTGTGCACGAAC
CCCCCGTTCAGCCCGACCGCTGCGCCTTATCCGGTAACTATCGTCTTGAGTCCAACCCGGTAAGACACGA
CTTATCGCCACTGGCAGCAGCCACTGGTAACAGGATTAGCAGAGCGAGGTATGTAGGCGGTGCTACAGAG
TTCTTGAAGTGGTGGCCTAACTACGGCTACACTAGAAGGACAGTATTTGGTATCTGCGCTCTGCTGAAGC
CAGTTACCTTCGGAAAAAGAGTTGGTAGCTCTTGATCCGGCAAACAAACCACCGCTGGTAGCGGTGGTTT
TTTTGTTTGCAAGCAGCAGATTACGCGCAGAAAAAAAGGATCTCAAGAAGATCCTTTGATCTTTTCTACG
GGGTCTGACGCTCAGTGGAACGAAAACTCACGTTAAGGGATTTTGGTCATGAGATTATCAAAAAGGATCT
TCACCTAGATCCTTTTAAATTAAAAATGAAGTTTTAAATCAATCTAAAGTATATATGAGTAAACTTGGTC
TGACAGTTACCAATGCTTAATCAGTGAGGCACCTATCTCAGCGATCTGTCTATTTCGTTCATCCATAGTT
GCCTGACTCCCCGTCGTGTAGATAACTACGATACGGGAGGGCTTACCATCTGGCCCCAGTGCTGCAATGA
TACCGCGAGACCCACGCTCACCGGCTCCAGATTTATCAGCAATAAACCAGCCAGCCGGAAGGGCCGAGCG
CAGAAGTGGTCCTGCAACTTTATCCGCCTCCATCCAGTCTATTAATTGTTGCCGGGAAGCTAGAGTAAGT
AGTTCGCCAGTTAATAGTTTGCGCAACGTTGTTGCCATTGCTGCAGGCATCGTGGTGTCACGCTCGTCGT
TTGGTATGGCTTCATTCAGCTCCGGTTCCCAACGATCAAGGCGAGTTACATGATCCCCCATGTTGTGCAA
AAAAGCGGTTAGCTCCTTCGGTCCTCCGATCGTTGTCAGAAGTAAGTTGGCCGCAGTGTTATCACTCATG
GTTATGGCAGCACTGCATAATTCTCTTACTGTCATGCCATCCGTAAGATGCTTTTCTGTGACTGGTGAGT
ACTCAACCAAGTCATTCTGAGAATAGTGTATGCGGCGACCGAGTTGCTCTTGCCCGGCGTCAACACGGGA
TAATACCGCGCCACATAGCAGAACTTTAAAAGTGCTCATCATTGGAAAACGTTCTTCGGGGCGAAAACTC
TCAAGGATCTTACCGCTGTTGAGATCCAGTTCGATGTAACCCACTCGTGCACCCAACTGATCTTCAGCAT
CTTTTACTTTCACCAGCGTTTCTGGGTGAGCAAAAACAGGAAGGCAAAATGCCGCAAAAAAGGGAATAAG
GGCGACACGGAAATGTTGAATACTCATACTCTTCCTTTTTCAATATTATTGAAGCATTTATCAGGGTTAT
TGTCTCATGAGCGGATACATATTTGAATGTATTTAGAAAAATAAACAAATAGGGGTTCCGCGCACATTTC
CCCGAAAAGTGCCACCTGACGTCTAAGAAACCATTATTATCATGACATTAACCTATAAAAATAGGCGTAT
CACGAGCCCTTTCGT
